Addgene plasmid #89078: pCMV-hAR
Purpose: mammalian expression of human androgen receptor in pCMV5
Depositing lab: Elizabeth Wilson. Depositing organization: University of North Carolina at Chapel Hill. Publication: Cloning of human androgen receptor complementary DNA and localization to the X chromosome. Lubahn DB, Joseph DR, Sullivan PM, Willard HF, French FS, Wilson EM. Science. 1988 Apr 15;240(4850):327-30. PubMed 3353727.
Backbone
  Vector backbone: pCMV5
  Backbone size w/o insert (bp): 4200
  Vector type: Mammalian Expression
Growth in bacteria
  Bacterial resistance: Ampicillin, 100 μg/mL
  Growth temperature: 37°C
  Growth strain: DH5alpha
  Copy number: High Copy
Gene/Insert
  Gene/Insert name: human androgen receptor (hAR) full-length
  Species: H. sapiens (human)
  Insert size (bp): 3100
  Entrez Gene: AR (a.k.a. AIS, AR8, DHTR, HUMARA, HYSP1, KD, NR3C4, SBMA, SMAX1, TFM)
  Promoter: CMV
  Cloning method: Restriction Enzyme; 5′ cloning site BglII (not destroyed); 3′ cloning site HindIII (destroyed during cloning)
  Sequencing primers: 5′ CMV-F
Terms and licenses: Academic/Nonprofit Terms; Industry Terms: Not Available to Industry
Depositor comments: Please also see: https://www.ncbi.nlm.nih.gov/pubmed/3216866
How to cite: pCMV-hAR was a gift from Elizabeth Wilson (Addgene plasmid # 89078 ; http://n2t.net/addgene:89078 ; RRID:Addgene_89078)
