[The description below was written by a language model from this plasmid's Addgene catalogue record and pLannotate feature annotations shown in this document.]
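Description:
pCMV-hAR is a mammalian expression plasmid that carries the full-length human androgen receptor (AR, also known as NR3C4 or DHTR) cDNA in the pCMV5 backbone. It is maintained in E. coli as a high-copy plasmid through a ColE1/pUC-type origin and selected with ampicillin via the β-lactamase gene and its native promoter. An f1 bacteriophage origin is also present, which in principle permits single-stranded DNA production. The backbone retains cloning-vector remnants, namely lacZα and lacI fragments, the lac promoter, operator and CAP site, and a T7 promoter. None of these plays a role in receptor expression in mammalian cells.

The expression cassette consists of the human cytomegalovirus immediate early enhancer and promoter, followed by the AR coding sequence of about 2.76 kb within an insert listed as roughly 3.1 kb. A residual polylinker fragment and the human growth hormone polyadenylation signal follow the insert. The insert was placed between BglII and HindIII sites, with the HindIII site lost during cloning. No epitope tag or reporter is annotated, so the receptor appears to be expressed unfused. An SV40 enhancer/early promoter region lies downstream of the poly(A) signal with no annotated gene under its control. This region contains the SV40 origin, which can support episomal amplification in cells expressing large T antigen, although the record does not comment on this.

The two sequence records (7,736 and 7,730 nt) show the same features in the same arrangement, differing only in orientation and start point. Both are slightly larger than the sum of the catalogued backbone and insert sizes. The plasmid is intended for transient expression of human AR in mammalian cells. No mammalian selection marker is annotated.
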