Features (pLannotate 1.2.2; 16 found; start..end, strand, type, name):
    704..903     -  promoter       CMV promoter: human cytomegalovirus (CMV) immediate early promoter
    905..1284    -  enhancer       CMV enhancer: human cytomegalovirus immediate early enhancer
   1444..1598    +  CDS            lacZα (fragment): LacZα fragment of β-galactosidase; lacZ fragment
   1629..2057    -  rep_origin     f1 ori (sequence partly withheld): f1 bacteriophage origin of replication; arrow indicates direction of (+) strand synthesis
   2084..2188    +  promoter       AmpR promoter: bla
   2189..3049    +  CDS            AmpR: β-lactamase; bla; confers resistance to ampicillin, carbenicillin, and related antibiotics
   3220..3808    +  rep_origin     ori: high-copy-number ColE1/pMB1/pBR322/pUC origin of replication
   3991..4083    +  CDS            lacI (fragment): lac repressor; lacI; The lac repressor binds to the lac operator to inhibit transcription in E. coli. This inhibition can be relieved by adding lactose or isopropyl-β-D-thiogalactopyranoside (IPTG).
   4096..4117    +  protein_bind   CAP binding site: CAP binding activates transcription in the presence of cAMP. E. coli catabolite activator protein
   4132..4162    +  promoter       lac promoter: promoter for the E. coli lac operon
   4170..4186    +  protein_bind   lac operator: The lac repressor binds to the lac operator to inhibit transcription in E. coli. This inhibition can be relieved by adding lactose or isopropyl-β-D-thiogalactopyranoside (IPTG). lac repressor encoded by lacI
   4224..4242    +  promoter       T7 promoter: promoter for bacteriophage T7 RNA polymerase
   4281..4610    -  promoter       SV40 promoter: SV40 enhancer and early promoter
   4639..5261    -  polyA_signal   hGH poly(A) signal: human growth hormone polyadenylation signal
   5262..5297    +  misc_feature   MCS (fragment): pUC18/19 multiple cloning site
   5430..459     -  CDS            AR (across the origin): ANDR_HUMAN - Also known as DHTR, NR3C4. Experimental evidence at protein level: Swiss-Prot protein existence level 1. [Isoform 4]: Lacks the C-terminal ligand-binding domain and may therefore constitutively activate the transcription of a specific set of genes independently of steroid hormones. From Homo sapiens (Human).
>Addgene plasmid #89078 | pCMV-hAR | addgene full sequence | sequence record 443798 | Addgene NGS Result
TGCTGGCAGCTGCTGCGGCAGCCCCTTGCTGGCGGCCACGGCGGCTCCAGGCTCTGGGACGCAACCTCTC
TCGGGGTGGCACTCCAGGGCCGACTGCGGCTGTGAAGGTTGCTGTTCCTCATCCAGGACCAGGTAGCCTG
TGGGGCCTCTACGATGGGCTTGGGGAGAACCATCCTCACCCTGCTGCTGCTGCTGCTGCCTGGGGCTAGT
CTCTTGCTGCTGCTGCTGCTGCTGCTGCTGCTGCTGCTGCTGCTGCTGCTGCTGCTGCTGCTGCTGCTGC
TGCTGCTGCAGCAGCAGCAAACTGGCGCCGGGAGGTGCTGCGCTCGCGGCCTCTGGGTGCCTGGGGCCCG
GGTTCTGGATCACTTCGCGCACGCTCTGGAACAGATTCTGGAAAGCTCCTCGGTAGGTCTTGGACGGCGG
CCGAGGGTAGACCCTTCCCAGCCCTAACTGCACTTCCATCCTTGAGCTTGGCTGAATCTTCCACCTACTT
CCCTTACCCCGCCTCCCCTTCTCTTGCTCAGAAGAGTTCAACAGGCTGTGATGATGCGGTAGTCGCTGCA
GCTAGCTGCCCACCTGCGGGAAGCTCCAGAGAAGGAAACTTGCGGGAGCAACCACGCAAAAAGCGCTCTG
ACAGCCTCAAAGTCTCGTGCAGAAGAAGACACACGGTGGACAGATCTGAATTCTGACGGTTCACTAAACG
AGCTCTGCTTATATAGACCTCCCACCGTACACGCCTACCGCCCATTTGCGTCAACGGGGCGGGGTTATTA
CGACATTTTGGAAAGTCCCGTTGATTTTGGTGCCAAAACAAACTCCCATTGACGTCAATGGGGTGGAGAC
TTGGAAATCCCCGTGAGTCAAACCGCTATCCACGCCCATTGGTGTACTGCCAAAACCGCATCACCATGGT
AATAGCGATGACTAATACGTAGATGTACTGCCAAGTAGGAAAGTCCCGTAAGGTCATGTACTGGGCATAA
TGCCAGGCGGGCCATTTACCGTCATTGACGTCAATAGGGGGCGGACTTGGCATATGATACACTTGATGTA
CTGCCAAGTGGGCAGTTTACCGTAAATACTCCACCCATTGACGTCAATGGAAAGTCCCTATTGGCGTTAC
TATGGGAACATACGTCATTATTGACGTCAATGGGCGGGGGTCGTTGGGCGGTCAGCCAGGCGGGCCATTT
ACCGTAAGTTATGTAACGCGGAACTCCATATATGGGCTATGAACTAATGACCCCGTAATTGATTACTATT
AATAACTAGTCAATAATCAATGTCAACATGGCGGTCATATTGGACATGAGCCAATATAAATGTACATATT
ATGATATAGATACAACGTATGCAATGGCCAATAGCCAATATTGATTTATGCTATATAACCAATGACTAAT
ATGGCTAATTGCCAATATTGATTCAATGTATAGATCAGCTTGGCACTGGCCGTCGTTTTACAACGTCGTG
ACTGGGAAAACCCTGGCGTTACCCAACTTAATCGCCTTGCAGCACATCCCCCTTTCGCCAGCTGGCGTAA
TAGCGAAGAGGCCCGCACCGATCGCCCTTCCCAACAGTTGCGCAGCCTGAATGGCGAATGGAAATTGTAA
GCGTTAATATTTTGTTAAAATTCGCGTTAAATTTTTGTTAAATCAGCTCATTTTTTAACCAATAGGCCGA
AATCGGCAAAATCCCTTATAAATCAAAAGAATAGACCGAGATAGGGT
[37 nt withheld, positions 1728-1764]
AAAGAACGTGGACTCCAACGTCAAAGG
[49 nt withheld, positions 1792-1840]
T
[91 nt withheld, positions 1842-1932]
G
[124 nt withheld, positions 1934-2057]
CAGGTGGCACTTTTCGGGGAAATGTGCGCGGAACCCCTATTTGTTTATTTTTCTAAATACATTCAAATAT
GTATCCGCTCATGAGACAATAACCCTGATAAATGCTTCAATAATATTGAAAAAGGAAGAGTATGAGTATT
CAACATTTCCGTGTCGCCCTTATTCCCTTTTTTGCGGCATTTTGCCTTCCTGTTTTTGCTCACCCAGAAA
CGCTGGTGAAAGTAAAAGATGCTGAAGATCAGTTGGGTGCACGAGTGGGTTACATCGAACTGGATCTCAA
CAGCGGTAAGATCCTTGAGAGTTTTCGCCCCGAAGAACGTTTTCCAATGATGAGCACTTTTAAAGTTCTG
CTATGTGGCGCGGTATTATCCCGTATTGACGCCGGGCAAGAGCAACTCGGTCGCCGCATACACTATTCTC
AGAATGACTTGGTTGAGTACTCACCAGTCACAGAAAAGCATCTTACGGATGGCATGACAGTAAGAGAATT
ATGCAGTGCTGCCATAACCATGAGTGATAACACTGCGGCCAACTTACTTCTGACAACGATCGGAGGACCG
AAGGAGCTAACCGCTTTTTTGCACAACATGGGGGATCATGTAACTCGCCTTGATCGTTGGGAACCGGAGC
TGAATGAAGCCATACCAAACGACGAGCGTGACACCACGATGCCTGTAGCAATGGCAACAACGTTGCGCAA
ACTATTAACTGGCGAACTACTTACTCTAGCTTCCCGGCAACAATTAATAGACTGGATGGAGGCGGATAAA
GTTGCAGGACCACTTCTGCGCTCGGCCCTTCCGGCTGGCTGGTTTATTGCTGATAAATCTGGAGCCGGTG
AGCGTGGGTCTCGCGGTATCATTGCAGCACTGGGGCCAGATGGTAAGCCCTCCCGTATCGTAGTTATCTA
CACGACGGGGAGTCAGGCAACTATGGATGAACGAAATAGACAGATCGCTGAGATAGGTGCCTCACTGATT
AAGCATTGGTAACTGTCAGACCAAGTTTACTCATATATACTTTAGATTGATTTAAAACTTCATTTTTAAT
TTAAAAGGATCTAGGTGAAGATCCTTTTTGATAATCTCATGACCAAAATCCCTTAACGTGAGTTTTCGTT
CCACTGAGCGTCAGACCCCGTAGAAAAGATCAAAGGATCTTCTTGAGATCCTTTTTTTCTGCGCGTAATC
TGCTGCTTGCAAACAAAAAAACCACCGCTACCAGCGGTGGTTTGTTTGCCGGATCAAGAGCTACCAACTC
TTTTTCCGAAGGTAACTGGCTTCAGCAGAGCGCAGATACCAAATACTGTTCTTCTAGTGTAGCCGTAGTT
AGGCCACCACTTCAAGAACTCTGTAGCACCGCCTACATACCTCGCTCTGCTAATCCTGTTACCAGTGGCT
GCTGCCAGTGGCGATAAGTCGTGTCTTACCGGGTTGGACTCAAGACGATAGTTACCGGATAAGGCGCAGC
GGTCGGGCTGAACGGGGGGTTCGTGCACACAGCCCAGCTTGGAGCGAACGACCTACACCGAACTGAGATA
CCTACAGCGTGAGCTATGAGAAAGCGCCACGCTTCCCGAAGGGAGAAAGGCGGACAGGTATCCGGTAAGC
GGCAGGGTCGGAACAGGAGAGCGCACGAGGGAGCTTCCAGGGGGAAACGCCTGGTATCTTTATAGTCCTG
TCGGGTTTCGCCACCTCTGACTTGAGCGTCGATTTTTGTGATGCTCGTCAGGGGGGCGGAGCCTATGGAA
AAACGCCAGCAACGCGGCCTTTTTACGGTTCCTGGCCTTTTGCTGGCCTTTTGCTCACATGTTCTTTCCT
GCGTTATCCCCTGATTCTGTGGATAACCGTATTACCGCCTTTGAGTGAGCTGATACCGCTCGCCGCAGCC
GAACGACCGAGCGCAGCGAGTCAGTGAGCGAGGAAGCGGAAGAGCGCCCAATACGCAAACCGCCTCTCCC
CGCGCGTTGGCCGATTCATTAATGCAGCTGGCACGACAGGTTTCCCGACTGGAAAGCGGGCAGTGAGCGC
AACGCAATTAATGTGAGTTAGCTCACTCATTAGGCACCCCAGGCTTTACACTTTATGCTTCCGGCTCGTA
TGTTGTGTGGAATTGTGAGCGGATAACAATTTCACACAGGAAACAGCTATGACATGATTACGAATTTAAT
ACGACTCACTATAGGGAATTAACTTTCTGGTTTTTCAGTTCCTCGAGGAGCTTTTTGCAAAAGCCTAGGC
CTCCAAAAAAGCCTCCTCACTACTTCTGGAATAGCTCAGAGGCCGAGGCGGCCTCGGCCTCTGCATAAAT
AAAAAAAATTAGTCAGCCATGGGGCGGAGAATGGGCGGAACTGGGCGGAGTTAGGGGCGGGATGGGCGGA
GTTAGGGGCGGGACTATGGTTGCTGACTAATTGAGATGCATGCTTTGCATACTTCTGCCTGCTGGGGAGC
CTGGGGACTTTCCACACCTGGTTGCTGACTAATTGAGATGCATGCTTTGCATACTTCTGCCTGCTGGGGA
GCCTGGGGACTTTCCACACCCTAACTGACACACATTCCACAGCCAAGCTGGCCGCGTACCCAATTCAACA
GGCATCTACTGAGTGGACCCAACGCATGAGAGGACAGTGCCAAGCAAGCAACTCAAATGTCCCACCGGTT
GGGCATGGCCAGGTAGCCTATGCTGTGTCTGGACGTCCTCCTGCTGGTATAGTTATTTTAAAATCAGAAG
GACAGGGAAGGGAGCAGTGGTTCACGCCTGTAATCCCAGCAATTTGGGAGGCCAAGGTGGGTAGATCACC
TGAGATTAGGAGTTGGAGACCAGCCTGGCCAATATGGTGAAACCCCGTCTCTACCAAAAAAACAAAAATT
AGCTGAGCCTGGTCATGCATGCCTGGAATCCCAACAACTCGGGAGGCTGAGGCAGGAGAATCGCTTGAAC
CCAGGAGGCGGAGATTGCAGTGAGCCAAGATTGTGCCACTGCACTCCAGCTTGGTTCCCAATAGACCCCG
CAGGCCCTACAGGTTGTCTTCCCAACTTGCCCCTTGCTCCATACCACCCCCCTCCACCCCATAATATTAT
AGAAGGACACCTAGTCAGACAAAATGATGCAACTTAATTTTATTAGGACAAGGCTGGTGGGCACTGGAGT
GGCAACTTCCAGGGCCAGGAGAGGCACTGGGGAGGGGTCACAGGGATGCCACCCGGGATCCTCTAGAGTC
GACCTGCAGGCATGCAAGCTCATGACAGACTGTACATCAATAGAGGAAATTCCCCAAGGCACTGCAGAGG
AGTAGTGCAGAGTTATAACAGGCAGAAGACATCTGAAAGGGGGCATGAGCTGGGGTGGGGAAATAGGGTT
TCCAATGCTTCACTGGGTGTGGAAATAGATGGGCTTGACTTTCCCAGAAAGGATCTTGGGCACTTGCACA
GAGATGATCTCTGCCATCATTTCCGGAAAGTCCACGCTCACCATGTGTGACTTGATTAGCAGGTCAAAAG
TGAACTGATGCAGCTCTCTCGCAATAGGCTGCACGGAGTCCAGGAGCTTGGTGAGCTGGTAGAAGCGTCT
TGAGCAGGATGTGGGATTTTTTCTTTTGCATGCAATGATACGATCGAGTTCCTTGATGTAGTTCATTCGA
AGTTCATCAAAGAATTTTTGATTTTTCAGCCCATCCACTGGAATAATGCTGAAGAGTAGCAGTGCTTTCA
TGCACAGGAATTCCTGGGGGGTGATTTGGAGCCATCCAAACTCTTGAGAGAGGTGCCTCATTCGGACACA
CTGGCTGTACATCCGGGACTTGTGCATGCGGTACTCATTGAAAACCAGATCAGGGGCGAAGTAGAGCATC
CTGGAGTTGACATTGGTGAAGGATCGCCAGCCCATGGCAAACACCATGAGCCCCATCCAGGAGTACTGAA
TGACAGCCATCTGGTCGTCCACGTGTAAGTTGCGGAAGCCAGGCAAGGCCTTGGCCCACTTGACCACGTG
TACAAGCTGTCTCTCTCCCAGTTCATTGAGGCTAGAGAGCAAGGCTGCAAAGGAGTCGGGCTGGTTGTTG
TCGTGTCCAGCACACACTACACCTGGCTCAATGGCTTCCAGGACATTCAGAAAGATGGGCTGACATTCAT
AGCCTTCAATGTGTGACACTGTCAGCTTCTGGGTTGTCTCCTCAGTGGGGCTGGTGGTGCTGGAAGCCTC
TCCTTCCTCCTGTAGTTTCAGATTACCAAGTTTCTTCAGCTTCCGGGCTCCCAGAGTCATCCCTGCTTCA
TAACATTTCCGAAGACGACAAGATGGACAATTTTTCCTTCGGAATTTATCAATAGTGCAATCATTTCTGC
TGGCGCACAGGTACTTCTGTTTCCCTTCAGCGGCTCTTTTGAAGAAGACCTTGCAGCTTCCACATGTGAG
AGCTCCATAGTGACACCCAGAAGCTTCATCTCCACAGATCAGGCAGGTCTTCTGGGGTGGAAAGTAATAG
TCAATGGGCAAAACATGGTCCCTGGCAGTCTCCAAACGCATGTCCCCGTAAGGTCCGGAGTAGCTATCCA
TCCAGGGGCCCATTTCGCTTTTGACACAAGTGGGACTGGGATAGGGCACTCTGCTCACCATGCCGCCAGG
GTACCACACATCAGGTGCGGTGAAGTCGCTTTCCTGGCCCGCCAGCCCCTGAGGGGGCCGAGTGTAGCCG
TAGGGGGCTACAGCTCCCGCCTCGCCGCCGCCGCCGCCGCCGCCGCCGCCGCCGCCGCCGCCGCCGCCGC
CGCCACCACCCCCACCACCACCACACGGTCCATACAACTGGCCTTCTTCGGCTGTGAAGAGAGTGTGCCA
GGATGAGGAAGCGGCGGCTGAGGGTGACCCAGAACCGGGTCCCGCTGCACCCGCGCCATGCAGGCTCGCC
AGGTCCCCATAGCGGCACTGCGCCGCCGCAGCCGCCCAGGCGCTGCCGTAGTCCAGCGGGTTCTCCAGCT
TGATGCGAGCGTGGGGATGGGGAGGCGGCGGAGGGGGCGGCGGTCCGGCCAGAGCCAGTGGAAAGTTGTA
GTAGTCGCGACTCTGGTACGCAGCTGCCTCGTCCAGTGCTCCGGACTTGTAGAGAGACAGGGTAGACGGC
AGTTCAAGTGTCCCGGAGCTCCCTGCTGCAGCGCTGCCAGAGCAGCCTAGGCTCTCGCCTTCTAGCCCTT
TGGTGTAACCTCCCTTGAAAGGGGAATACTCAGCAGTATCTTCAGTGCTCTTGCCTGCGCTGTCGTCTAG
CAGAGAACCTTTGCATTCGGCCAATGGGGCACAAGGAGTGGGACGCACAGCGGGTGGAACTCCCAAAAGT
GGGGCGTACATGCAATCCCCCCGAAGCTGTTCCCCTGGACTCAGATGCTCCAACGCCTCCACACCCAGGC
CCATGGACACCGACACTGCCTTACACAACTCCTTGGCGTTGTCAGAAATGGTCGAAGTGCCCCCTAAGTA
ATTGTCCTTGGAGGAAGTGGGAGCCCCCGAGGCCTCCCTCGCTCTCCCGCTGCTGCTGCCTTCGGATACT
GCTTCCTGCTGCTGTTGCTGAAGGAGTTGCATGGTGCTGGCCTCGCTCAGGATGTCTTTAAGGTCAGCGG
AGCAGCTGCTTAAGCCGGGGAAAGTGGGGCCCAGCAGGGACAACGTGGATGGGGCAGCTGAGTCATCCTC
GTCCGGAGG
