Features (pLannotate 1.2.2; 16 found; start..end, strand, type, name):
   1473..1508    -  misc_feature   MCS (fragment): pUC18/19 multiple cloning site
   1509..2131    +  polyA_signal   hGH poly(A) signal: human growth hormone polyadenylation signal
   2160..2489    +  promoter       SV40 promoter: SV40 enhancer and early promoter
   2528..2546    -  promoter       T7 promoter: promoter for bacteriophage T7 RNA polymerase
   2584..2600    -  protein_bind   lac operator: The lac repressor binds to the lac operator to inhibit transcription in E. coli. This inhibition can be relieved by adding lactose or isopropyl-β-D-thiogalactopyranoside (IPTG). lac repressor encoded by lacI
   2608..2638    -  promoter       lac promoter: promoter for the E. coli lac operon
   2653..2674    -  protein_bind   CAP binding site: CAP binding activates transcription in the presence of cAMP. E. coli catabolite activator protein
   2687..2779    -  CDS            lacI (fragment): lac repressor; lacI; The lac repressor binds to the lac operator to inhibit transcription in E. coli. This inhibition can be relieved by adding lactose or isopropyl-β-D-thiogalactopyranoside (IPTG).
   2962..3550    -  rep_origin     ori: high-copy-number ColE1/pMB1/pBR322/pUC origin of replication
   3721..4581    -  CDS            AmpR: β-lactamase; bla; confers resistance to ampicillin, carbenicillin, and related antibiotics
   4582..4686    -  promoter       AmpR promoter: bla
   4713..5141    +  rep_origin     f1 ori (sequence partly withheld): f1 bacteriophage origin of replication; arrow indicates direction of (+) strand synthesis
   5172..5326    -  CDS            lacZα (fragment): LacZα fragment of β-galactosidase; lacZ fragment
   5486..5865    +  enhancer       CMV enhancer: human cytomegalovirus immediate early enhancer
   5867..6066    +  promoter       CMV promoter: human cytomegalovirus (CMV) immediate early promoter
   6311..1340    +  CDS            AR (across the origin): ANDR_PANTR - Also known as NR3C4. Experimental evidence at protein level: Swiss-Prot protein existence level 1. Steroid hormone receptors are ligand-activated transcription factors that regulate eukaryotic gene expression and affect cellular proliferation and differentiation in target tissues. Transcription factor activity is modulated by bound coactivator and corepressor proteins like ZBTB7A that recruits NCOR1 and NCOR2 to the androgen response elements/ARE on target genes, negatively regulating androgen receptor signaling and androgen-induced cell proliferation. Transcription activation is
>Addgene plasmid #89078 | pCMV-hAR Sequencing Result | analyzer sequence | sequence record 175220
AGGCGGGAGCTGTAGCCCCCTACGGCTACACTCGGCCCCCTCAGGGGCTGGCGGGCCAGGAAAGCGACTT
CACCGCACCTGATGTGTGGTACCCTGGCGGCATGGTGAGCAGAGTGCCCTATCCCAGTCCCACTTGTGTC
AAAAGCGAAATGGGCCCCTGGATGGATAGCTACTCCGGACCTTACGGGGACATGCGTTTGGAGACTGCCA
GGGACCATGTTTTGCCCATTGACTATTACTTTCCACCCCAGAAGACCTGCCTGATCTGTGGAGATGAAGC
TTCTGGGTGTCACTATGGAGCTCTCACATGTGGAAGCTGCAAGGTCTTCTTCAAAAGAGCCGCTGAAGGG
AAACAGAAGTACCTGTGCGCCAGCAGAAATGATTGCACTATTGATAAATTCCGAAGGAAAAATTGTCCAT
CTTGTCGTCTTCGGAAATGTTATGAAGCAGGGATGACTCTGGGAGCCCGGAAGCTGAAGAAACTTGGTAA
TCTGAAACTACAGGAGGAAGGAGAGGCTTCCAGCACCACCAGCCCCACTGAGGAGACAACCCAGAAGCTG
ACAGTGTCACACATTGAAGGCTATGAATGTCAGCCCATCTTTCTGAATGTCCTGGAAGCCATTGAGCCAG
GTGTAGTGTGTGCTGGACACGACAACAACCAGCCCGACTCCTTTGCAGCCTTGCTCTCTAGCCTCAATGA
ACTGGGAGAGAGACAGCTTGTACACGTGGTCAAGTGGGCCAAGGCCTTGCCTGGCTTCCGCAACTTACAC
GTGGACGACCAGATGGCTGTCATTCAGTACTCCTGGATGGGGCTCATGGTGTTTGCCATGGGCTGGCGAT
CCTTCACCAATGTCAACTCCAGGATGCTCTACTTCGCCCCTGATCTGGTTTTCAATGAGTACCGCATGCA
CAAGTCCCGGATGTACAGCCAGTGTGTCCGAATGAGGCACCTCTCTCAAGAGTTTGGATGGCTCCAAATC
ACCCCCCAGGAATTCCTGTGCATGAAAGCACTGCTACTCTTCAGCATTATTCCAGTGGATGGGCTGAAAA
ATCAAAAATTCTTTGATGAACTTCGAATGAACTACATCAAGGAACTCGATCGTATCATTGCATGCAAAAG
AAAAAATCCCACATCCTGCTCAAGACGCTTCTACCAGCTCACCAAGCTCCTGGACTCCGTGCAGCCTATT
GCGAGAGAGCTGCATCAGTTCACTTTTGACCTGCTAATCAAGTCACACATGGTGAGCGTGGACTTTCCGG
AAATGATGGCAGAGATCATCTCTGTGCAAGTGCCCAAGATCCTTTCTGGGAAAGTCAAGCCCATCTATTT
CCACACCCAGTGAAGCATTGGAAACCCTATTTCCCCACCCCAGCTCATGCCCCCTTTCAGATGTCTTCTG
CCTGTTATAACTCTGCACTACTCCTCTGCAGTGCCTTGGGGAATTTCCTCTATTGATGTACAGTCTGTCA
TGAGCTTGCATGCCTGCAGGTCGACTCTAGAGGATCCCGGGTGGCATCCCTGTGACCCCTCCCCAGTGCC
TCTCCTGGCCCTGGAAGTTGCCACTCCAGTGCCCACCAGCCTTGTCCTAATAAAATTAAGTTGCATCATT
TTGTCTGACTAGGTGTCCTTCTATAATATTATGGGGTGGAGGGGGGTGGTATGGAGCAAGGGGCAAGTTG
GGAAGACAACCTGTAGGGCCTGCGGGGTCTATTGGGAACCAAGCTGGAGTGCAGTGGCACAATCTTGGCT
CACTGCAATCTCCGCCTCCTGGGTTCAAGCGATTCTCCTGCCTCAGCCTCCCGAGTTGTTGGGATTCCAG
GCATGCATGACCAGGCTCAGCTAATTTTTGTTTTTTTGGTAGAGACGGGGTTTCACCATATTGGCCAGGC
TGGTCTCCAACTCCTAATCTCAGGTGATCTACCCACCTTGGCCTCCCAAATTGCTGGGATTACAGGCGTG
AACCACTGCTCCCTTCCCTGTCCTTCTGATTTTAAAATAACTATACCAGCAGGAGGACGTCCAGACACAG
CATAGGCTACCTGGCCATGCCCAACCGGTGGGACATTTGAGTTGCTTGCTTGGCACTGTCCTCTCATGCG
TTGGGTCCACTCAGTAGATGCCTGTTGAATTGGGTACGCGGCCAGCTTGGCTGTGGAATGTGTGTCAGTT
AGGGTGTGGAAAGTCCCCAGGCTCCCCAGCAGGCAGAAGTATGCAAAGCATGCATCTCAATTAGTCAGCA
ACCAGGTGTGGAAAGTCCCCAGGCTCCCCAGCAGGCAGAAGTATGCAAAGCATGCATCTCAATTAGTCAG
CAACCATAGTCCCGCCCCTAACTCCGCCCATCCCGCCCCTAACTCCGCCCAGTTCCGCCCATTCTCCGCC
CCATGGCTGACTAATTTTTTTTATTTATGCAGAGGCCGAGGCCGCCTCGGCCTCTGAGCTATTCCAGAAG
TAGTGAGGAGGCTTTTTTGGAGGCCTAGGCTTTTGCAAAAAGCTCCTCGAGGAACTGAAAAACCAGAAAG
TTAATTCCCTATAGTGAGTCGTATTAAATTCGTAATCATGTCATAGCTGTTTCCTGTGTGAAATTGTTAT
CCGCTCACAATTCCACACAACATACGAGCCGGAAGCATAAAGTGTAAAGCCTGGGGTGCCTAATGAGTGA
GCTAACTCACATTAATTGCGTTGCGCTCACTGCCCGCTTTCCAGTCGGGAAACCTGTCGTGCCAGCTGCA
TTAATGAATCGGCCAACGCGCGGGGAGAGGCGGTTTGCGTATTGGGCGCTCTTCCGCTTCCTCGCTCACT
GACTCGCTGCGCTCGGTCGTTCGGCTGCGGCGAGCGGTATCAGCTCACTCAAAGGCGGTAATACGGTTAT
CCACAGAATCAGGGGATAACGCAGGAAAGAACATGTGAGCAAAAGGCCAGCAAAAGGCCAGGAACCGTAA
AAAGGCCGCGTTGCTGGCGTTTTTCCATAGGCTCCGCCCCCCTGACGAGCATCACAAAAATCGACGCTCA
AGTCAGAGGTGGCGAAACCCGACAGGACTATAAAGATACCAGGCGTTTCCCCCTGGAAGCTCCCTCGTGC
GCTCTCCTGTTCCGACCCTGCCGCTTACCGGATACCTGTCCGCCTTTCTCCCTTCGGGAAGCGTGGCGCT
TTCTCATAGCTCACGCTGTAGGTATCTCAGTTCGGTGTAGGTCGTTCGCTCCAAGCTGGGCTGTGTGCAC
GAACCCCCCGTTCAGCCCGACCGCTGCGCCTTATCCGGTAACTATCGTCTTGAGTCCAACCCGGTAAGAC
ACGACTTATCGCCACTGGCAGCAGCCACTGGTAACAGGATTAGCAGAGCGAGGTATGTAGGCGGTGCTAC
AGAGTTCTTGAAGTGGTGGCCTAACTACGGCTACACTAGAAGAACAGTATTTGGTATCTGCGCTCTGCTG
AAGCCAGTTACCTTCGGAAAAAGAGTTGGTAGCTCTTGATCCGGCAAACAAACCACCGCTGGTAGCGGTG
GTTTTTTTGTTTGCAAGCAGCAGATTACGCGCAGAAAAAAAGGATCTCAAGAAGATCCTTTGATCTTTTC
TACGGGGTCTGACGCTCAGTGGAACGAAAACTCACGTTAAGGGATTTTGGTCATGAGATTATCAAAAAGG
ATCTTCACCTAGATCCTTTTAAATTAAAAATGAAGTTTTAAATCAATCTAAAGTATATATGAGTAAACTT
GGTCTGACAGTTACCAATGCTTAATCAGTGAGGCACCTATCTCAGCGATCTGTCTATTTCGTTCATCCAT
AGTTGCCTGACTCCCCGTCGTGTAGATAACTACGATACGGGAGGGCTTACCATCTGGCCCCAGTGCTGCA
ATGATACCGCGAGACCCACGCTCACCGGCTCCAGATTTATCAGCAATAAACCAGCCAGCCGGAAGGGCCG
AGCGCAGAAGTGGTCCTGCAACTTTATCCGCCTCCATCCAGTCTATTAATTGTTGCCGGGAAGCTAGAGT
AAGTAGTTCGCCAGTTAATAGTTTGCGCAACGTTGTTGCCATTGCTACAGGCATCGTGGTGTCACGCTCG
TCGTTTGGTATGGCTTCATTCAGCTCCGGTTCCCAACGATCAAGGCGAGTTACATGATCCCCCATGTTGT
GCAAAAAAGCGGTTAGCTCCTTCGGTCCTCCGATCGTTGTCAGAAGTAAGTTGGCCGCAGTGTTATCACT
CATGGTTATGGCAGCACTGCATAATTCTCTTACTGTCATGCCATCCGTAAGATGCTTTTCTGTGACTGGT
GAGTACTCAACCAAGTCATTCTGAGAATAGTGTATGCGGCGACCGAGTTGCTCTTGCCCGGCGTCAATAC
GGGATAATACCGCGCCACATAGCAGAACTTTAAAAGTGCTCATCATTGGAAAACGTTCTTCGGGGCGAAA
ACTCTCAAGGATCTTACCGCTGTTGAGATCCAGTTCGATGTAACCCACTCGTGCACCCAACTGATCTTCA
GCATCTTTTACTTTCACCAGCGTTTCTGGGTGAGCAAAAACAGGAAGGCAAAATGCCGCAAAAAAGGGAA
TAAGGGCGACACGGAAATGTTGAATACTCATACTCTTCCTTTTTCAATATTATTGAAGCATTTATCAGGG
TTATTGTCTCATGAGCGGATACATATTTGAATGTATTTAGAAAAATAAACAAATAGGGGTTCCGCGCACA
TTTCCCCGAAAAGTGCCACCTG
[124 nt withheld, positions 4713-4836]
C
[91 nt withheld, positions 4838-4928]
A
[49 nt withheld, positions 4930-4978]
CCTTTGACGTTGGAGTCCACGTTCTTT
[37 nt withheld, positions 5006-5042]
ACCCTATCTCGGTCTATTCTTTTGATTTATAAGGGATTTTGCCGATTTCGGCCTATTGGTTAAAAAATGA
GCTGATTTAACAAAAATTTAACGCGAATTTTAACAAAATATTAACGCTTACAATTTCCATTCGCCATTCA
GGCTGCGCAACTGTTGGGAAGGGCGATCGGTGCGGGCCTCTTCGCTATTACGCCAGCTGGCGAAAGGGGG
ATGTGCTGCAAGGCGATTAAGTTGGGTAACGCCAGGGTTTTCCCAGTCACGACGTTGTAAAACGACGGCC
AGTGCCAAGCTGATCTATACATTGAATCAATATTGGCAATTAGCCATATTAGTCATTGGTTATATAGCAT
AAATCAATATTGGCTATTGGCCATTGCATACGTTGTATCTATATCATAATATGTACATTTATATTGGCTC
ATGTCCAATATGACCGCCATGTTGACATTGATTATTGACTAGTTATTAATAGTAATCAATTACGGGGTCA
TTAGTTCATAGCCCATATATGGAGTTCCGCGTTACATAACTTACGGTAAATGGCCCGCCTGGCTGACCGC
CCAACGACCCCCGCCCATTGACGTCAATAATGACGTATGTTCCCATAGTAACGCCAATAGGGACTTTCCA
TTGACGTCAATGGGTGGAGTATTTACGGTAAACTGCCCACTTGGCAGTACATCAAGTGTATCATATGCCA
AGTCCGCCCCCTATTGACGTCAATGACGGTAAATGGCCCGCCTGGCATTATGCCCAGTACATGACCTTAC
GGGACTTTCCTACTTGGCAGTACATCTACGTATTAGTCATCGCTATTACCATGGTGATGCGGTTTTGGCA
GTACACCAATGGGCGTGGATAGCGGTTTGACTCACGGGGATTTCCAAGTCTCCACCCCATTGACGTCAAT
GGGAGTTTGTTTTGGCACCAAAATCAACGGGACTTTCCAAAATGTCGTAATAACCCCGCCCCGTTGACGC
AAATGGGCGGTAGGCGTGTACGGTGGGAGGTCTATATAAGCAGAGCTCGTTTAGTGAACCGTCAGAATTC
AGATCTGTCCACCGTGTGTCTTCTTCTGCACGAGACTTTGAGGCTGTCAGAGCGCTTTTTGCGTGGTTGC
TCCCGCAAGTTTCCTTCTCTGGAGCTTCCCGCAGGTGGGCAGCTAGCTGCAGCGACTACCGCATCATCAC
AGCCTGTTGAACTCTTCTGAGCAAGAGAAGGGGAGGCGGGGTAAGGGAAGTAGGTGGAAGATTCAGCCAA
GCTCAAGGATGGAAGTGCAGTTAGGGCTGGGAAGGGTCTACCCTCGGCCGCCGTCCAAGACCTACCGAGG
AGCTTTCCAGAATCTGTTCCAGAGCGTGCGCGAAGTGATCCAGAACCCGGGCCCCAGGCACCCAGAGGCC
GCGAGCGCAGCACCTCCCGGCGCCAGTTTGCTGCTGCTGCAGCAGCAGCAGCAGCAGCAGCAGCAGCAGC
AGCAGCAGCAGCAGCAGCAGCAGCAGCAGCAGCAGCAGCAGCAAGAGACTAGCCCCAGGCAGCAGCAGCA
GCAGCAGGGTGAGGATGGTTCTCCCCAAGCCCATCGTAGAGGCCCCACAGGCTACCTGGTCCTGGATGAG
GAACAGCAACCTTCACAGCCGCAGTCGGCCCTGGAGTGCCACCCCGAGAGAGGTTGCGTCCCAGAGCCTG
GAGCCGCCGTGGCCGCCAGCAAGGGGCTGCCGCAGCAGCTGCCAGCACCTCCGGACGAGGATGACTCAGC
TGCCCCATCCACGTTGTCCCTGCTGGGCCCCACTTTCCCCGGCTTAAGCAGCTGCTCCGCTGACCTTAAA
GACATCCTGAGCGAGGCCAGCACCATGCAACTCCTTCAGCAACAGCAGCAGGAAGCAGTATCCGAAGGCA
GCAGCAGCGGGAGAGCGAGGGAGGCCTCGGGGGCTCCCACTTCCTCCAAGGACAATTACTTAGGGGGCAC
TTCGACCATTTCTGACAACGCCAAGGAGTTGTGTAAGGCAGTGTCGGTGTCCATGGGCCTGGGTGTGGAG
GCGTTGGAGCATCTGAGTCCAGGGGAACAGCTTCGGGGGGATTGCATGTACGCCCCACTTTTGGGAGTTC
CACCCGCTGTGCGTCCCACTCCTTGTGCCCCATTGGCCGAATGCAAAGGTTCTCTGCTAGACGACAGCGC
AGGCAAGAGCACTGAAGATACTGCTGAGTATTCCCCTTTCAAGGGAGGTTACACCAAAGGGCTAGAAGGC
GAGAGCCTAGGCTGCTCTGGCAGCGCTGCAGCAGGGAGCTCCGGGACACTTGAACTGCCGTCTACCCTGT
CTCTCTACAAGTCCGGAGCACTGGACGAGGCAGCTGCGTACCAGAGTCGCGACTACTACAACTTTCCACT
GGCTCTGGCCGGACCGCCGCCCCCTCCGCCGCCTCCCCATCCCCACGCTCGCATCAAGCTGGAGAACCCG
CTGGACTACGGCAGCGCCTGGGCGGCTGCGGCGGCGCAGTGCCGCTATGGGGACCTGGCGAGCCTGCATG
GCGCGGGTGCAGCGGGACCCGGTTCTGGGTCACCCTCAGCCGCCGCTTCCTCATCCTGGCACACTCTCTT
CACAGCCGAAGAAGGCCAGTTGTATGGACCGTGTGGTGGTGGTGGGGGTGGTGGCGGCGGCGGCGGCGGC
GGCG
