Features (pLannotate 1.2.2; 16 found; start..end, strand, type, name):
      1..380     +  enhancer       CMV enhancer: human cytomegalovirus immediate early enhancer
    382..581     +  promoter       CMV promoter: human cytomegalovirus (CMV) immediate early promoter
    826..3585    +  CDS            AR: ANDR_HUMAN - Also known as DHTR, NR3C4. Experimental evidence at protein level: Swiss-Prot protein existence level 1. [Isoform 4]: Lacks the C-terminal ligand-binding domain and may therefore constitutively activate the transcription of a specific set of genes independently of steroid hormones. From Homo sapiens (Human).
   3718..3753    -  misc_feature   MCS (fragment): pUC18/19 multiple cloning site
   3754..4376    +  polyA_signal   hGH poly(A) signal: human growth hormone polyadenylation signal
   4405..4734    +  promoter       SV40 promoter: SV40 enhancer and early promoter
   4773..4791    -  promoter       T7 promoter: promoter for bacteriophage T7 RNA polymerase
   4829..4845    -  protein_bind   lac operator: The lac repressor binds to the lac operator to inhibit transcription in E. coli. This inhibition can be relieved by adding lactose or isopropyl-β-D-thiogalactopyranoside (IPTG). lac repressor encoded by lacI
   4853..4883    -  promoter       lac promoter: promoter for the E. coli lac operon
   4898..4919    -  protein_bind   CAP binding site: CAP binding activates transcription in the presence of cAMP. E. coli catabolite activator protein
   4932..5024    -  CDS            lacI (fragment): lac repressor; lacI; The lac repressor binds to the lac operator to inhibit transcription in E. coli. This inhibition can be relieved by adding lactose or isopropyl-β-D-thiogalactopyranoside (IPTG).
   5207..5795    -  rep_origin     ori: high-copy-number ColE1/pMB1/pBR322/pUC origin of replication
   5966..6826    -  CDS            AmpR: β-lactamase; bla; confers resistance to ampicillin, carbenicillin, and related antibiotics
   6827..6931    -  promoter       AmpR promoter: bla
   6958..7386    +  rep_origin     f1 ori (sequence partly withheld): f1 bacteriophage origin of replication; arrow indicates direction of (+) strand synthesis
   7417..7571    -  CDS            lacZα (fragment): LacZα fragment of β-galactosidase; lacZ fragment
>Addgene plasmid #89078 | pCMV-hAR Sequencing Result | analyzer sequence | sequence record 175221
GACATTGATTATTGACTAGTTATTAATAGTAATCAATTACGGGGTCATTAGTTCATAGCCCATATATGGA
GTTCCGCGTTACATAACTTACGGTAAATGGCCCGCCTGGCTGACCGCCCAACGACCCCCGCCCATTGACG
TCAATAATGACGTATGTTCCCATAGTAACGCCAATAGGGACTTTCCATTGACGTCAATGGGTGGAGTATT
TACGGTAAACTGCCCACTTGGCAGTACATCAAGTGTATCATATGCCAAGTCCGCCCCCTATTGACGTCAA
TGACGGTAAATGGCCCGCCTGGCATTATGCCCAGTACATGACCTTACGGGACTTTCCTACTTGGCAGTAC
ATCTACGTATTAGTCATCGCTATTACCATGGTGATGCGGTTTTGGCAGTACACCAATGGGCGTGGATAGC
GGTTTGACTCACGGGGATTTCCAAGTCTCCACCCCATTGACGTCAATGGGAGTTTGTTTTGGCACCAAAA
TCAACGGGACTTTCCAAAATGTCGTAATAACCCCGCCCCGTTGACGCAAATGGGCGGTAGGCGTGTACGG
TGGGAGGTCTATATAAGCAGAGCTCGTTTAGTGAACCGTCAGAATTCAGATCTGTCCACCGTGTGTCTTC
TTCTGCACGAGACTTTGAGGCTGTCAGAGCGCTTTTTGCGTGGTTGCTCCCGCAAGTTTCCTTCTCTGGA
GCTTCCCGCAGGTGGGCAGCTAGCTGCAGCGACTACCGCATCATCACAGCCTGTTGAACTCTTCTGAGCA
AGAGAAGGGGAGGCGGGGTAAGGGAAGTAGGTGGAAGATTCAGCCAAGCTCAAGGATGGAAGTGCAGTTA
GGGCTGGGAAGGGTCTACCCTCGGCCGCCGTCCAAGACCTACCGAGGAGCTTTCCAGAATCTGTTCCAGA
GCGTGCGCGAAGTGATCCAGAACCCGGGCCCCAGGCACCCAGAGGCCGCGAGCGCAGCACCTCCCGGCGC
CAGTTTGCTGCTGCTGCAGCAGCAGCAGCAGCAGCAGCAGCAGCAGCAGCAGCAGCAGCAGCAGCAGCAG
CAGCAGCAGCAGCAAGAGACTAGCCCCAGGCAGCAGCAGCAGCAGCAGGGTGAGGATGGTTCTCCCCAAG
CCCATCGTAGAGGCCCCACAGGCTACCTGGTCCTGGATGAGGAACAGCAACCTTCACAGCCGCAGTCGGC
CCTGGAGTGCCACCCCGAGAGAGGTTGCGTCCCAGAGCCTGGAGCCGCCGTGGCCGCCAGCAAGGGGCTG
CCGCAGCAGCTGCCAGCACCTCCGGACGAGGATGACTCAGCTGCCCCATCCACGTTGTCCCTGCTGGGCC
CCACTTTCCCCGGCTTAAGCAGCTGCTCCGCTGACCTTAAAGACATCCTGAGCGAGGCCAGCACCATGCA
ACTCCTTCAGCAACAGCAGCAGGAAGCAGTATCCGAAGGCAGCAGCAGCGGGAGAGCGAGGGAGGCCTCG
GGGGCTCCCACTTCCTCCAAGGACAATTACTTAGGGGGCACTTCGACCATTTCTGACAACGCCAAGGAGT
TGTGTAAGGCAGTGTCGGTGTCCATGGGCCTGGGTGTGGAGGCGTTGGAGCATCTGAGTCCAGGGGAACA
GCTTCGGGGGGATTGCATGTACGCCCCACTTTTGGGAGTTCCACCCGCTGTGCGTCCCACTCCTTGTGCC
CCATTGGCCGAATGCAAAGGTTCTCTGCTAGACGACAGCGCAGGCAAGAGCACTGAAGATACTGCTGAGT
ATTCCCCTTTCAAGGGAGGTTACACCAAAGGGCTAGAAGGCGAGAGCCTAGGCTGCTCTGGCAGCGCTGC
AGCAGGGAGCTCCGGGACACTTGAACTGCCGTCTACCCTGTCTCTCTACAAGTCCGGAGCACTGGACGAG
GCAGCTGCGTACCAGAGTCGCGACTACTACAACTTTCCACTGGCTCTGGCCGGACCGCCGCCCCCTCCGC
CGCCTCCCCATCCCCACGCTCGCATCAAGCTGGAGAACCCGCTGGACTACGGCAGCGCCTGGGCGGCTGC
GGCGGCGCAGTGCCGCTATGGGGACCTGGCGAGCCTGCATGGCGCGGGTGCAGCGGGACCCGGTTCTGGG
TCACCCTCAGCCGCCGCTTCCTCATCCTGGCACACTCTCTTCACAGCCGAAGAAGGCCAGTTGTATGGAC
CGTGTGGTGGTGGTGGGGGTGGTGGCGGCGGCGGCGGCGGCGGCGGCGGCGGCGGCGGCGGCGGCGGCGG
CGGCGAGGCGGGAGCTGTAGCCCCCTACGGCTACACTCGGCCCCCTCAGGGGCTGGCGGGCCAGGAAAGC
GACTTCACCGCACCTGATGTGTGGTACCCTGGCGGCATGGTGAGCAGAGTGCCCTATCCCAGTCCCACTT
GTGTCAAAAGCGAAATGGGCCCCTGGATGGATAGCTACTCCGGACCTTACGGGGACATGCGTTTGGAGAC
TGCCAGGGACCATGTTTTGCCCATTGACTATTACTTTCCACCCCAGAAGACCTGCCTGATCTGTGGAGAT
GAAGCTTCTGGGTGTCACTATGGAGCTCTCACATGTGGAAGCTGCAAGGTCTTCTTCAAAAGAGCCGCTG
AAGGGAAACAGAAGTACCTGTGCGCCAGCAGAAATGATTGCACTATTGATAAATTCCGAAGGAAAAATTG
TCCATCTTGTCGTCTTCGGAAATGTTATGAAGCAGGGATGACTCTGGGAGCCCGGAAGCTGAAGAAACTT
GGTAATCTGAAACTACAGGAGGAAGGAGAGGCTTCCAGCACCACCAGCCCCACTGAGGAGACAACCCAGA
AGCTGACAGTGTCACACATTGAAGGCTATGAATGTCAGCCCATCTTTCTGAATGTCCTGGAAGCCATTGA
GCCAGGTGTAGTGTGTGCTGGACACGACAACAACCAGCCCGACTCCTTTGCAGCCTTGCTCTCTAGCCTC
AATGAACTGGGAGAGAGACAGCTTGTACACGTGGTCAAGTGGGCCAAGGCCTTGCCTGGCTTCCGCAACT
TACACGTGGACGACCAGATGGCTGTCATTCAGTACTCCTGGATGGGGCTCATGGTGTTTGCCATGGGCTG
GCGATCCTTCACCAATGTCAACTCCAGGATGCTCTACTTCGCCCCTGATCTGGTTTTCAATGAGTACCGC
ATGCACAAGTCCCGGATGTACAGCCAGTGTGTCCGAATGAGGCACCTCTCTCAAGAGTTTGGATGGCTCC
AAATCACCCCCCAGGAATTCCTGTGCATGAAAGCACTGCTACTCTTCAGCATTATTCCAGTGGATGGGCT
GAAAAATCAAAAATTCTTTGATGAACTTCGAATGAACTACATCAAGGAACTCGATCGTATCATTGCATGC
AAAAGAAAAAATCCCACATCCTGCTCAAGACGCTTCTACCAGCTCACCAAGCTCCTGGACTCCGTGCAGC
CTATTGCGAGAGAGCTGCATCAGTTCACTTTTGACCTGCTAATCAAGTCACACATGGTGAGCGTGGACTT
TCCGGAAATGATGGCAGAGATCATCTCTGTGCAAGTGCCCAAGATCCTTTCTGGGAAAGTCAAGCCCATC
TATTTCCACACCCAGTGAAGCATTGGAAACCCTATTTCCCCACCCCAGCTCATGCCCCCTTTCAGATGTC
TTCTGCCTGTTATAACTCTGCACTACTCCTCTGCAGTGCCTTGGGGAATTTCCTCTATTGATGTACAGTC
TGTCATGAGCTTGCATGCCTGCAGGTCGACTCTAGAGGATCCCGGGTGGCATCCCTGTGACCCCTCCCCA
GTGCCTCTCCTGGCCCTGGAAGTTGCCACTCCAGTGCCCACCAGCCTTGTCCTAATAAAATTAAGTTGCA
TCATTTTGTCTGACTAGGTGTCCTTCTATAATATTATGGGGTGGAGGGGGGTGGTATGGAGCAAGGGGCA
AGTTGGGAAGACAACCTGTAGGGCCTGCGGGGTCTATTGGGAACCAAGCTGGAGTGCAGTGGCACAATCT
TGGCTCACTGCAATCTCCGCCTCCTGGGTTCAAGCGATTCTCCTGCCTCAGCCTCCCGAGTTGTTGGGAT
TCCAGGCATGCATGACCAGGCTCAGCTAATTTTTGTTTTTTTGGTAGAGACGGGGTTTCACCATATTGGC
CAGGCTGGTCTCCAACTCCTAATCTCAGGTGATCTACCCACCTTGGCCTCCCAAATTGCTGGGATTACAG
GCGTGAACCACTGCTCCCTTCCCTGTCCTTCTGATTTTAAAATAACTATACCAGCAGGAGGACGTCCAGA
CACAGCATAGGCTACCTGGCCATGCCCAACCGGTGGGACATTTGAGTTGCTTGCTTGGCACTGTCCTCTC
ATGCGTTGGGTCCACTCAGTAGATGCCTGTTGAATTGGGTACGCGGCCAGCTTGGCTGTGGAATGTGTGT
CAGTTAGGGTGTGGAAAGTCCCCAGGCTCCCCAGCAGGCAGAAGTATGCAAAGCATGCATCTCAATTAGT
CAGCAACCAGGTGTGGAAAGTCCCCAGGCTCCCCAGCAGGCAGAAGTATGCAAAGCATGCATCTCAATTA
GTCAGCAACCATAGTCCCGCCCCTAACTCCGCCCATCCCGCCCCTAACTCCGCCCAGTTCCGCCCATTCT
CCGCCCCATGGCTGACTAATTTTTTTTATTTATGCAGAGGCCGAGGCCGCCTCGGCCTCTGAGCTATTCC
AGAAGTAGTGAGGAGGCTTTTTTGGAGGCCTAGGCTTTTGCAAAAAGCTCCTCGAGGAACTGAAAAACCA
GAAAGTTAATTCCCTATAGTGAGTCGTATTAAATTCGTAATCATGTCATAGCTGTTTCCTGTGTGAAATT
GTTATCCGCTCACAATTCCACACAACATACGAGCCGGAAGCATAAAGTGTAAAGCCTGGGGTGCCTAATG
AGTGAGCTAACTCACATTAATTGCGTTGCGCTCACTGCCCGCTTTCCAGTCGGGAAACCTGTCGTGCCAG
CTGCATTAATGAATCGGCCAACGCGCGGGGAGAGGCGGTTTGCGTATTGGGCGCTCTTCCGCTTCCTCGC
TCACTGACTCGCTGCGCTCGGTCGTTCGGCTGCGGCGAGCGGTATCAGCTCACTCAAAGGCGGTAATACG
GTTATCCACAGAATCAGGGGATAACGCAGGAAAGAACATGTGAGCAAAAGGCCAGCAAAAGGCCAGGAAC
CGTAAAAAGGCCGCGTTGCTGGCGTTTTTCCATAGGCTCCGCCCCCCTGACGAGCATCACAAAAATCGAC
GCTCAAGTCAGAGGTGGCGAAACCCGACAGGACTATAAAGATACCAGGCGTTTCCCCCTGGAAGCTCCCT
CGTGCGCTCTCCTGTTCCGACCCTGCCGCTTACCGGATACCTGTCCGCCTTTCTCCCTTCGGGAAGCGTG
GCGCTTTCTCATAGCTCACGCTGTAGGTATCTCAGTTCGGTGTAGGTCGTTCGCTCCAAGCTGGGCTGTG
TGCACGAACCCCCCGTTCAGCCCGACCGCTGCGCCTTATCCGGTAACTATCGTCTTGAGTCCAACCCGGT
AAGACACGACTTATCGCCACTGGCAGCAGCCACTGGTAACAGGATTAGCAGAGCGAGGTATGTAGGCGGT
GCTACAGAGTTCTTGAAGTGGTGGCCTAACTACGGCTACACTAGAAGAACAGTATTTGGTATCTGCGCTC
TGCTGAAGCCAGTTACCTTCGGAAAAAGAGTTGGTAGCTCTTGATCCGGCAAACAAACCACCGCTGGTAG
CGGTGGTTTTTTTGTTTGCAAGCAGCAGATTACGCGCAGAAAAAAAGGATCTCAAGAAGATCCTTTGATC
TTTTCTACGGGGTCTGACGCTCAGTGGAACGAAAACTCACGTTAAGGGATTTTGGTCATGAGATTATCAA
AAAGGATCTTCACCTAGATCCTTTTAAATTAAAAATGAAGTTTTAAATCAATCTAAAGTATATATGAGTA
AACTTGGTCTGACAGTTACCAATGCTTAATCAGTGAGGCACCTATCTCAGCGATCTGTCTATTTCGTTCA
TCCATAGTTGCCTGACTCCCCGTCGTGTAGATAACTACGATACGGGAGGGCTTACCATCTGGCCCCAGTG
CTGCAATGATACCGCGAGACCCACGCTCACCGGCTCCAGATTTATCAGCAATAAACCAGCCAGCCGGAAG
GGCCGAGCGCAGAAGTGGTCCTGCAACTTTATCCGCCTCCATCCAGTCTATTAATTGTTGCCGGGAAGCT
AGAGTAAGTAGTTCGCCAGTTAATAGTTTGCGCAACGTTGTTGCCATTGCTACAGGCATCGTGGTGTCAC
GCTCGTCGTTTGGTATGGCTTCATTCAGCTCCGGTTCCCAACGATCAAGGCGAGTTACATGATCCCCCAT
GTTGTGCAAAAAAGCGGTTAGCTCCTTCGGTCCTCCGATCGTTGTCAGAAGTAAGTTGGCCGCAGTGTTA
TCACTCATGGTTATGGCAGCACTGCATAATTCTCTTACTGTCATGCCATCCGTAAGATGCTTTTCTGTGA
CTGGTGAGTACTCAACCAAGTCATTCTGAGAATAGTGTATGCGGCGACCGAGTTGCTCTTGCCCGGCGTC
AATACGGGATAATACCGCGCCACATAGCAGAACTTTAAAAGTGCTCATCATTGGAAAACGTTCTTCGGGG
CGAAAACTCTCAAGGATCTTACCGCTGTTGAGATCCAGTTCGATGTAACCCACTCGTGCACCCAACTGAT
CTTCAGCATCTTTTACTTTCACCAGCGTTTCTGGGTGAGCAAAAACAGGAAGGCAAAATGCCGCAAAAAA
GGGAATAAGGGCGACACGGAAATGTTGAATACTCATACTCTTCCTTTTTCAATATTATTGAAGCATTTAT
CAGGGTTATTGTCTCATGAGCGGATACATATTTGAATGTATTTAGAAAAATAAACAAATAGGGGTTCCGC
GCACATTTCCCCGAAAAGTGCCACCTG
[124 nt withheld, positions 6958-7081]
C
[91 nt withheld, positions 7083-7173]
A
[49 nt withheld, positions 7175-7223]
CCTTTGACGTTGGAGTCCACGTTCTTT
[37 nt withheld, positions 7251-7287]
ACCCTATCTCGGTCTATTCTTTTGATTTATAAGGGATTTTGCCGATTTCGGCCTATTGGTTAAAAAATGA
GCTGATTTAACAAAAATTTAACGCGAATTTTAACAAAATATTAACGCTTACAATTTCCATTCGCCATTCA
GGCTGCGCAACTGTTGGGAAGGGCGATCGGTGCGGGCCTCTTCGCTATTACGCCAGCTGGCGAAAGGGGG
ATGTGCTGCAAGGCGATTAAGTTGGGTAACGCCAGGGTTTTCCCAGTCACGACGTTGTAAAACGACGGCC
AGTGCCAAGCTGATCTATACATTGAATCAATATTGGCAATTAGCCATATTAGTCATTGGTTATATAGCAT
AAATCAATATTGGCTATTGGCCATTGCATACGTTGTATCTATATCATAATATGTACATTTATATTGGCTC
ATGTCCAATATGACCGCCATGTT
